>Addgene plasmid #10992 | pRS415-IMP2' | depositor full sequence | sequence record 6827 | Author sequence
TCGCGCGTTTCGGTGATGACGGTGAAAACCTCTGACACATGCAGCTCCCGGAGACGGTCACAGCTTGTCT
GTAAGCGGATGCCGGGAGCAGACAAGCCCGTCAGGGCGCGTCAGCGGGTGTTGGCGGGTGTCGGGGCTGG
CTTAACTATGCGGCATCAGAGCAGATTGTACTGAGAGTGCACCATATCGACTACGTCGTAAGGCCGTTTC
TGACAGAGTAAAATTCTTGAGGGAACTTTCACCATTATGGGAAATGGTTCAAGAAGGTATTGACTTAAAC
TCCATCAAATGGTCAGGTCATTGAGTGTTTTTTATTTGTTGTATTTTTTTTTTTTTAGAGAAAATCCTCC
AATATCAAATTAGGAATCGTAGTTTCATGATTTTCTGTTACACCTAACTTTTTGTGTGGTGCCCTCCTCC
TTGTCAATATTAATGTTAAAGTGCAATTCTTTTTCCTTATCACGTTGAGCCATTAGTATCAATTTGCTTA
CCTGTATTCCTTTACTATCCTCCTTTTTCTCCTTCTTGATAAATGTATGTAGATTGCGTATATAGTTTCG
TCTACCCTATGAACATATTCCATTTTGTAATTTCGTGTCGTTTCTATTATGAATTTCATTTATAAAGTTT
ATGTACAAATATCATAAAAAAAGAGAATCTTTTTAAGCAAGGATTTTCTTAACTTCTTCGGCGACAGCAT
CACCGACTTCGGTGGTACTGTTGGAACCACCTAAATCACCAGTTCTGATACCTGCATCCAAAACCTTTTT
AACTGCATCTTCAATGGCCTTACCTTCTTCAGGCAAGTTCAATGACAATTTCAACATCATTGCAGCAGAC
AAGATAGTGGCGATAGGGTCAACCTTATTCTTTGGCAAATCTGGAGCAGAACCGTGGCATGGTTCGTACA
AACCAAATGCGGTGTTCTTGTCTGGCAAAGAGGCCAAGGACGCAGATGGCAACAAACCCAAGGAACCTGG
GATAACGGAGGCTTCATCGGAGATGATATCACCAAACATGTTGCTGGTGATTATAATACCATTTAGGTGG
GTTGGGTTCTTAACTAGGATCATGGCGGCAGAATCAATCAATTGATGTTGAACCTTCAATGTAGGGAATT
CGTTCTTGATGGTTTCCTCCACAGTTTTTCTCCATAATCTTGAAGAGGCCAAAACATTAGCTTTATCCAA
GGACCAAATAGGCAATGGTGGCTCATGTTGTAGGGCCATGAAAGCGGCCATTCTTGTGATTCTTTGCACT
TCTGGAACGGTGTATTGTTCACTATCCCAAGCGACACCATCACCATCGTCTTCCTTTCTCTTACCAAAGT
AAATACCTCCCACTAATTCTCTGACAACAACGAAGTCAGTACCTTTAGCAAATTGTGGCTTGATTGGAGA
TAAGTCTAAAAGAGAGTCGGATGCAAAGTTACATGGTCTTAAGTTGGCGTACAATTGAAGTTCTTTACGG
ATTTTTAGTAAACCTTGTTCAGGTCTAACACTACCGGTACCCCATTTAGGACCACCCACAGCACCTAACA
AAACGGCATCAACCTTCTTGGAGGCTTCCAGCGCCTCATCTGGAAGTGGGACACCTGTAGCATCGATAGC
AGCACCACCAATTAAATGATTTTCGAAATCGAACTTGACATTGGAACGAACATCAGAAATAGCTTTAAGA
ACCTTAATGGCTTCGGCTGTGATTTCTTGACCAACGTGGTCACCTGGCAAAACGACGATCTTCTTAGGGG
CAGACATAGGGGCAGACATTAGAATGGTATATCCTTGAAATATATATATATATTGCTGAAATGTAAAAGG
TAAGAAAAGTTAGAAAGTAAGACGATTGCTAACCACCTATTGGAAAAAACAATAGGTCCTTAAATAATAT
TGTCAACTTCAAGTATTGTGATGCAAGCATTTAGTCATGAACGCTTCTCTATTCTATATGAAAAGCCGGT
TCCGGCCTCTCACCTTTCCTTTTTCTCCCAATTTTTCAGTTGAAAAAGGTATATGCGTCAGGCGACCTCT
GAAATTAACAAAAAATTTCCAGTCATCGAATTTGATTCTGTGCGATAGCGCCCCTGTGTGTTCTCGTTAT
GTTGAGGAAAAAAATAATGGTTGCTAAGAGATTCGAACTCTTGCATCTTACGATACCTGAGTATTCCCAC
AGTTAACTGCGGTCAAGATATTTCTTGAATCAGGCGCCTTAGACCGCTCGGCCAAACAACCAATTACTTG
TTGAGAAATAGAGTATAATTATCCTATAAATATAACGTTTTTGAACACACATGAACAAGGAAGTACAGGA
CAATTGATTTTGAAGAGAATGTGGATTTTGATGTAATTGTTGGGATTCCATTTTTAATAAGGCAATAATA
TTAGGTATGTGGATATACTAGAAGTTCTCCTCGACCGTCGATATGCGGTGTGAAATACCGCACAGATGCG
TAAGGAGAAAATACCGCATCAGGAAATTGTAAACGTTAATATTTTGTTAAAATTCGCGTTAAATTTTTGT
TAAATCAGCTCATTTTTTAACCAATAGGCCGAAATCGGCAAAATCCCTTATAAATCAAAAGAATAGACCG
AGATAGGGT
[37 nt withheld, positions 2600-2636]
AAAGAACGTGGACTCCAACGTCAAAGG
[49 nt withheld, positions 2664-2712]
T
[91 nt withheld, positions 2714-2804]
G
[124 nt withheld, positions 2806-2929]
CGCGCCATTCGCCATTCAGGCTGCGCAACTGTTGGGAAGGGCGATCGGTGCGGGCCTCTTCGCTATTACG
CCAGCTGGCGAAAGGGGGATGTGCTGCAAGGCGATTAAGTTGGGTAACGCCAGGGTTTTCCCAGTCACGA
CGTTGTAAAACGACGGCCAGTGAGCGCGCGTAATACGACTCACTATAGGGCGAATTGGGTACCGGGCCCC
CCCTCGAGGTCGACGAACCAAAGCTGTTGCCCAGGTAATACTGCAATTCAGGCACCACCTCATGGTATTC
CGAGGGAAGCATTTCCTGCAGCCACTGAGGCAAACGTTCATCCAGCTTGTGATGCCACTCGCGGCATGCT
AGGTTACCATACCTTCTAGGACCTGGAAGAGGCGGTGTCTCGTCGATCAGGTGTGCCAGCTTGTCCAACA
CTCCCATCAGCCCGTTAACCATGGCGATCGACGACGCAGTAGCGTGCGGGTCGGGGTCAGAACAGTGCGA
TATCAACGTAGTGTACTTGTGAAGATGATACTTGATTCTGTGAATGGCTAGTGACGATTGGAAGTCCAGC
GTTGTCTGCGTATCGAAGATACGCTTCACCGGCGTAGAGAAGGTGGCGTGCGGCCAATCTACACGATCCA
GAGACATTTCTTTGCTCGTTTAATGCTTGTTCATATGTGCGTTCTTTTGCACTTTGCACTTTCTTCCTAT
TTTATCTTTTTAAGAAAGCTTTAAAGGTCCGGAAAAAAGGCTTGATCAAACACAAGAGACTATGGAAAGG
GTGAGTACCAAAAGAACCAACAAGAGAAACAACCAAGTACGCAATGCAGAAGAGCATATTGCTGACTAAA
CCTGACGGAACACAATCGAATCTACACAGCATCAAAACGGAAACGCCCACCACGGTGGAGTTCGACTCGG
AGCAGATGGAAAGGGGCCACAGGGAAAGAGGTCGTAGCAAGAAGAAAAGAGGCGAACGAGACTCAAACGT
GAGCAGTCTGTCGCGGTCGAGAAGCAGGGCCAGTAGCCGCAGCAGAGTAAGGGAGGAAGAGTTCCTCAAG
TGGACCGTGTTGAGGCAGGACCCCTCGATGCGGTTGAGGGTCGTGGATGTGGATTCTGAAGAGGAAGGTG
AGGGCAACGACGAAGATGACGACGACGGCGACGGCGACGATATGGACGAGGAAGAGTCCGATGAAGAGCA
AGTGAGCGATATAGAGAACGATTTAGAGATTGACGAGGAGTTCCACTACGATCTGGGCATGAAAGTGTTA
CCCAACTTTTGTACCAGCATAAACGAAGTGCTAGACTCCAGCAAGCCCTGGATAGCCAAGTACGAGATCA
GCATCCGTGGCCACGAAAACGAAGACGTGTCTCTGGAGCAACTCGACGGAGGCTACGTCAGAGCCATGCA
ACTACTCACCAAGGGTGCCGGCGCAGAGGCCGGGAACCAAAGGTCCTTCATCCTCTACACGGACCTGAGC
AGCGAGTCCACCTACGCCCTGACCTATCTCATGGGCGCAGCTGTCAACCAGGGAGACACCGTCTACATTG
TCCACTGGGAGCCCTCGAAGCCCACGGACGACTCCCAGATGTTCGCCAACGTTGCCAGAATCAGAAAGCA
CGTCATGCACCTGTTTGACTGCGTCGCGGGCGTGCTCGACGACCTCGACGTCGTCGTCCTCTCCTTGACC
CATCCGTACCCAAAACACCTCCTCAACGAGATGATCCACGGCCTCAAGCCAGTCGCCCTGTGCTGCTCCC
TCTCGGTCATCCTGTCCACTCTGCAGAACTTCGTCTGCTCTGTGCCCATCCTCGCGGTTAGAAAGAAGCT
GAAACGTGCCAAGCGCAAGGGCATCAGCGAGTGACCAATAATCACTGCACTAATTCCTTTTTAGCAACAC
ATACTTATATACAGCAACAGACCTTATGTCTTTTCTCTGCTCCGATACGTTATCCACCCAACTTTATTTC
AGTTTTGGCAGGGGAAATTTCACAACCCCGCACGCTAAAAATCGTATTTAAACTTAAAAGAGAACAGCCA
CAAATAGGGAACTTTGGTCTAAAGCAAGGACTCTCCCTCCCTTATCTTGACCGTGCTATTGCCATCACTG
CTACAAGACTAAATACGTACTAATATATGTTTTCGGTAACGAGAAGAAGAGCTGCCGGTGCAGCTGCTGC
CATGGCCACAGCCACGGGGACGCTGTACTGGATGACTAGCCAAGGTGATAGGCCGTTAGTGCACAATGAC
CCGAGCTACATGGTGCAATTCCCCACCGCCGCTCCACCGCAGGTCTCTAGAGCGGCCGCCACCGCGGTGG
AGCTCCAGCTTTTGTTCCCTTTAGTGAGGGTTAATTGCGCGCTTGGCGTAATCATGGTCATAGCTGTTTC
CTGTGTGAAATTGTTATCCGCTCACAATTCCACACAACATAGGAGCCGGAAGCATAAAGTGTAAAGCCTG
GGGTGCCTAATGAGTGAGGTAACTCACATTAATTGCGTTGCGCTCACTGCCCGCTTTCCAGTCGGGAAAC
CTGTCGTGCCAGCTGCATTAATGAATCGGCCAACGCGCGGGGAGAGGCGGTTTGCGTATTGGGCGCTCTT
CCGCTTCCTCGCTCACTGACTCGCTGCGCTCGGTCGTTCGGCTGCGGCGAGCGGTATCAGCTCACTCAAA
GGCGGTAATACGGTTATCCACAGAATCAGGGGATAACGCAGGAAAGAACATGTGAGCAAAAGGCCAGCAA
AAGGCCAGGAACCGTAAAAAGGCCGCGTTGCTGGCGTTTTTCCATAGGCTCCGCCCCCCTGACGAGCATC
ACAAAAATCGACGCTCAAGTCAGAGGTGGCGAAACCCGACAGGACTATAAAGATACCAGGCGTTTCCCCC
TGGAAGCTCCCTCGTGCGCTCTCCTGTTCCGACCCTGCCGCTTACCGGATACCTGTCCGCCTTTCTCCCT
TCGGGAAGCGTGGCGCTTTCTCATAGCTCACGCTGTAGGTATCTCAGTTCGGTGTAGGTCGTTCGCTCCA
AGCTGGGCTGTGTGCACGAACCCCCCGTTCAGCCCGACCGCTGCGCCTTATCCGGTAACTATCGTCTTGA
GTCCAACCCGGTAAGACACGACTTATCGCCACTGGCAGCAGCCACTGGTAACAGGATTAGCAGAGCGAGG
TATGTAGGCGGTGCTACAGAGTTCTTGAAGTGGTGGCCTAACTACGGCTACACTAGAAGGACAGTATTTG
GTATCTGCGCTCTGCTGAAGCCAGTTACCTTCGGAAAAAGAGTTGGTAGCTCTTGATCCGGCAAACAAAC
CACCGCTGGTAGCGGTGGTTTTTTTGTTTGCAAGCAGCAGATTACGCGCAGAAAAAAAGGATCTCAAGAA
GATCCTTTGATCTTTTCTACGGGGTCTGACGCTCAGTGGAACGAAAACTCACGTTAAGGGATTTTGGTCA
TGAGATTATCAAAAAGGATCTTCACCTAGATCCTTTTAAATTAAAAATGAAGTTTTAAATCAATCTAAAG
TATATATGAGTAAACTTGGTCTGACAGTTACCAATGCTTAATCAGTGAGGCACCTATCTCAGCGATCTGT
CTATTTCGTTCATCCATAGTTGCCTGACTCCCCGTCGTGTAGATAACTACGATACGGGAGGGCTTACCAT
CTGGCCCCAGTGCTGCAATGATACCGCGAGACCCACGCTCACCGGCTCCAGATTTATCAGCAATAAACCA
GCCAGCCGGAAGGGCCGAGCGCAGAAGTGGTCCTGCAACTTTATCCGCCTCCATCCAGTCTATTAATTGT
TGCCGGGAAGCTAGAGTAAGTAGTTCGCCAGTTAATAGTTTGCGCAACGTTGTTGCCATTGCTACAGGCA
TCGTGGTGTCACGCTCGTCGTTTGGTATGGCTTCATTCAGCTCCGGTTCCCAACGATCAAGGCGAGTTAC
ATGATCCCCCATGTTGTGCAAAAAAGCGGTTAGCTCCTTCGGTCCTCCGATCGTTGTCAGAAGTAAGTTG
GCCGCAGTGTTATCACTCATGGTTATGGCAGCACTGCATAATTCTCTTACTGTCATGCCATCCGTAAGAT
GCTTTTCTGTGACTGGTGAGTACTCAACCAAGTCATTCTGAGAATAGTGTATGCGGCGACCGAGTTGCTC
TTGCCCGGCGTCAATACGGGATAATACCGCGCCACATAGCAGAACTTTAAAAGTGCTCATCATTGGAAAA
CGTTCTTCGGGGCGAAAACTCTCAAGGATCTTACCGCTGTTGAGATCCAGTTCGATGTAACCCACTCGTG
CACCCAACTGATCTTCAGCATCTTTTACTTTCACCAGCGTTTCTGGGTGAGCAAAAACAGGAAGGCAAAA
TGCCGCAAAAAAGGGAATAAGGGCGACACGGAAATGTTGAATACTCATACTCTTCCTTTTTCAATATTAT
TGAAGCATTTATCAGGGTTATTGTCTCATGAGCGGATACATATTTGAATGTATTTAGAAAAATAAACAAA
TAGGGGTTCCGCGCACATTTCCCCGAAAAGTGCCACCTGGGTCCTTTTCATCACGTGCTATAAAAATAAT
TATAATTTAAATTTTTTAATATAAATATATAAATTAAAAATAGAAAGTAAAAAAAGAAATTAAAGAAAAA
ATAGTTTTTGTTTTCCGAAGATGTAAAAGACTCTAGGGGGATCGCCAACAAATACTACCTTTTATCTTGC
TCTTCCTGCTCTCAGGTATTAATGCCGAATTGTTTCATCTTGTCTGTGTAGAAGACCACACACGAAAATC
CTGTGATTTTACATTTTACTTATCGTTAATCGAATGTATATCTATTTAATCTGCTTTTCTTGTCTAATAA
ATATATATGTAAAGTACGCTTTTTGTTGAAATTTTTTAAACCTTTGTTTATTTTTTTTTCTTCATTCCGT
AACTCTTCTACCTTCTTTATTTACTTTCTAAAATCCAAATACAAAACATAAAAATAAATAAACACAGAGT
AAATTCCCAAATTATTCCATCATTAAAAGATACGAGGCGCGTGTAAGTTACAGGCAAGCGATCCGTCCTA
AGAAACCATTATTATCATGACATTAACCTATAAAAATAGGCGTATCACGAGGCCCTTTCGTC
Features (pLannotate 1.2.2; 23 found; start..end, strand, type, name):
    137..187     +  misc_feature   bom (fragment): basis of mobility region from pBR322
    200..301     +  CDS            NFS1 (fragment): NFS1_YEAST - Also known as SPL1 From Saccharomyces cerevisiae (strain ATCC 204508 / S288c) (Baker's yeast).
    663..1757    -  CDS            LEU2: 3-isopropylmalate dehydrogenase, required for leucine biosynthesis; S. cerevisiae LEU2; yeast auxotrophic marker
   1770..2174    -  promoter       LEU2 promoter: S. cerevisiae LEU2
   2314..2391    -  CDS            YO192_YEAST (fragment): Experimental evidence at protein level: Swiss-Prot protein existence level 1. From Saccharomyces cerevisiae (strain ATCC 204508 / S288c) (Baker's yeast).
   2421..2473    +  misc_feature   bom (fragment): basis of mobility region from pBR322
   2474..2929    -  rep_origin     f1 ori (sequence partly withheld): f1 bacteriophage origin of replication; arrow indicates direction of (+) strand synthesis
   2937..3092    -  CDS            lacZα (fragment): LacZα fragment of β-galactosidase; lacZ fragment
   3100..3118    +  promoter       T7 promoter: promoter for bacteriophage T7 RNA polymerase
   3147..3566    -  CDS            RRD1 (fragment): PTPA1_YEAST - Also known as NCS1, YPA1. Experimental evidence at protein level: Swiss-Prot protein existence level 1. PPIases accelerate the folding of proteins. It catalyzes the cis-trans isomerization of proline imidic peptide bonds in oligopeptides. Acts as a regulatory subunit for TAP42-associated PP2A- like phosphatases modulating their activity or substrate specificity, probably by inducing a conformational change in the catalytic subunit, a direct target of the PPIase. Can reactivate inactive phosphatase PP2A-phosphatase methylesterase complexes (PP2Ai) in presence of ATP and Mg(2+) by
   3743..4780    +  CDS            IMP2': IMPX_YEAST - Also known as IMP2. Experimental evidence at protein level: Swiss-Prot protein existence level 1. Controls the nucleo-mitochondrial dependence of galactose, maltose and raffinose utilization. Becomes essential in the absence of functioning mitochondria. From Saccharomyces cerevisiae (strain ATCC 204508 / S288c) (Baker's yeast).
   5056..5220    +  CDS            GUT2 (fragment): GPDM_YEAST - Experimental evidence at protein level: Swiss-Prot protein existence level 1. From Saccharomyces cerevisiae (strain ATCC 204508 / S288c) (Baker's yeast).
   5215..5244    -  misc_feature   MCS (fragment): pBluescript multiple cloning site
   5257..5275    -  promoter       T3 promoter: promoter for bacteriophage T3 RNA polymerase
   5320..5336    -  protein_bind   lac operator: The lac repressor binds to the lac operator to inhibit transcription in E. coli. This inhibition can be relieved by adding lactose or isopropyl-β-D-thiogalactopyranoside (IPTG). lac repressor encoded by lacI
   5344..5374    -  promoter       lac promoter: promoter for the E. coli lac operon
   5389..5410    -  protein_bind   CAP binding site: CAP binding activates transcription in the presence of cAMP. E. coli catabolite activator protein
   5423..5515    -  CDS            lacI (fragment): lac repressor; lacI; The lac repressor binds to the lac operator to inhibit transcription in E. coli. This inhibition can be relieved by adding lactose or isopropyl-β-D-thiogalactopyranoside (IPTG).
   5698..6286    -  rep_origin     ori: high-copy-number ColE1/pMB1/pBR322/pUC origin of replication
   6457..7317    -  CDS            AmpR: β-lactamase; bla; confers resistance to ampicillin, carbenicillin, and related antibiotics
   7318..7422    -  promoter       AmpR promoter: bla
   7459..7962    +  misc_feature   CEN/ARS: S. cerevisiae CEN6 centromere fused to an autonomously replicating sequence
   8031..35      +  CDS            rop (fragment) (across the origin): Rop protein, which maintains plasmids at low copy number; rop
