[The description below was written by a language model from this plasmid's Addgene catalogue record and pLannotate feature annotations shown in this document.]
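Description:
pRS415-IMP2' is an E. coli–yeast shuttle plasmid built on the pRS415 backbone, carrying a wild-type genomic fragment of the Saccharomyces cerevisiae IMP2' gene (YIL154C). In bacteria it replicates from a high-copy ColE1/pUC-type origin and is selected with ampicillin through the AmpR β-lactamase cassette. An f1 origin is also present, which allows single-stranded DNA production. In yeast the CEN6/ARS element provides centromere-based, stable low-copy maintenance, and the LEU2 gene with its own promoter allows selection by leucine prototrophy in leu2 strains.

The roughly 2.1 kb insert was cloned between the SalI and XbaI sites of the pBluescript-derived polylinker, interrupting the lacZα fragment, and lies between the T7 and T3 promoters that also serve as sequencing primer sites. The annotated full sequence (8,031 nt) shows a complete IMP2' open reading frame of about 1 kb. It is flanked upstream by a fragment of the divergently oriented neighbouring gene RRD1 and downstream by a fragment of GUT2. This layout suggests a chromosomal segment containing native flanking intergenic sequence, so expression in yeast is presumably driven by the gene's own regulatory regions. No heterologous yeast promoter, terminator or epitope tag is annotated.

According to the annotation, IMP2' controls the nucleo-mitochondrial dependence of galactose, maltose and raffinose utilization and becomes essential when mitochondria are non-functional. The record does not state a specific purpose, but a single-copy plasmid of this design would suit complementation of imp2' mutants or near-physiological expression of the wild-type gene in yeast genetic studies.
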