Addgene plasmid #10992: pRS415-IMP2'
Depositing lab: Francisco Malagon. Depositing organization: National Cancer Institute (NCI).
Backbone
  Vector backbone: pRS415
  Backbone size w/o insert (bp): 6021
  Vector type: Bacterial Expression, Yeast Expression
  Selectable markers: LEU2
Growth in bacteria
  Bacterial resistance: Ampicillin, 100 μg/mL
  Growth temperature: 37°C
  Growth strain: DH5alpha
  Copy number: High Copy
Gene/Insert
  Gene/Insert name: IMP2' (alt name: YIL154C)
  Species: S. cerevisiae (budding yeast)
  Insert size (bp): 2063
  Mutation: Wild type
  Entrez Gene: IMP2' (a.k.a. YIL154C, IMP2)
  Cloning method: Restriction Enzyme; 5′ cloning site SalI (not destroyed); 3′ cloning site XbaI (not destroyed)
  Sequencing primers: 5′ T7; 3′ T3
Terms and licenses: Academic/Nonprofit Terms; Industry Terms: Not Available to Industry
How to cite: pRS415-IMP2' was a gift from Francisco Malagon (Addgene plasmid # 10992 ; http://n2t.net/addgene:10992 ; RRID:Addgene_10992)
